Addgene plasmid #127952: pAAV-CAG-iGlucoSnFR-TS
Purpose: Expresses the iGlucoSnFR-TS biosensor for intracellular [glucose], with a fluorescence-lifetime readout, in mammalian cells
Depositing lab: Gary Yellen. Depositing organization: Harvard Medical School. Publication: Quantitative in vivo imaging of neuronal glucose concentrations with a genetically encoded fluorescence lifetime sensor. Diaz-Garcia CM, Lahmann C, Martinez-Francois JR, Li B, Koveal D, Nathwani N, Rahman M, Keller JP, Marvin JS, Looger LL, Yellen G. J Neurosci Res. 2019 May 20. doi: 10.1002/jnr.24433. PubMed 31106909.
Backbone
  Vector backbone: pAAV.CAG...WPRE.SV40pA
  Vector type: Mammalian Expression, AAV
Growth in bacteria
  Bacterial resistance: Ampicillin, 100 μg/mL
  Growth temperature: 37°C
  Growth strain: NEB Stable
  Copy number: Unknown
Gene/Insert
  Gene/Insert name: iGlucoSnFR-TS (alt name: SweetieTS)
  Species: Synthetic
  Insert size (bp): 2040
  Promoter: CAG
  Tag / fusion protein: His6 (N terminal on insert); Xpress epitope (N terminal on insert)
  Cloning method: Restriction Enzyme; 5′ cloning site KpnI (not destroyed); 3′ cloning site SpeI (not destroyed)
  Sequencing primers: 5′ GCAACGTGCTGGTTATTGTG; 3′ CATAGCGTAAAAGGAGCAACA
Terms and licenses: Academic/Nonprofit Terms; Industry Terms: Not Available to Industry
Depositor comments: Commercial use is protected by US Patent 9939437
How to cite: pAAV-CAG-iGlucoSnFR-TS was a gift from Gary Yellen (Addgene plasmid # 127952 ; http://n2t.net/addgene:127952 ; RRID:Addgene_127952)
