[The description below was written by a language model from this plasmid's Addgene catalogue record, the feature table of its GenBank file and pLannotate feature annotations shown in this document.]
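Description:
pAAV-CAG-iGlucoSnFR-TS is an AAV transfer plasmid of about 6.7 kb for mammalian expression of a genetically encoded glucose biosensor, either by direct transfection or after packaging into recombinant AAV. It is built on a pAAV.CAG…WPRE.SV40pA backbone and is maintained in E. coli through a pBR322/ColE1-type origin with ampicillin resistance (β-lactamase under its own promoter). An f1 phage origin is also detected in the backbone. The recorded propagation strain is a recombination-deficient one, a common choice for keeping the repeat-rich ITRs intact.

Two AAV2 inverted terminal repeats flank the expression cassette and define the DNA that is replicated and packaged into virions when rep, cap and helper functions are supplied in trans. Within them, the CAG promoter (CMV enhancer, chicken β-actin promoter and a chimeric intron) drives strong, broadly active transcription. The roughly 2 kb synthetic insert, iGlucoSnFR-TS (also called SweetieTS), begins with an N-terminal leader carrying a His6 tag, the T7 gene 10 leader and an Xpress epitope. The sensor proper follows: a glucose-binding protein annotated as TtGBP, split around residue 326, with a circularly permuted T-Sapphire fluorescent protein inserted between the two parts. Automated annotation labels this region as a GFP derivative. In this single-fluorophore design, ligand binding to the binding protein alters the fluorophore environment. A WPRE downstream enhances transcript stability and expression, and an SV40 polyadenylation signal terminates the message.

The construct is intended for reporting intracellular glucose concentration through a fluorescence-lifetime readout. The associated publication applies it to quantitative in vivo imaging of neuronal glucose.
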