LOCUS       Exported 6746 bp ds-DNA circular SYN 04-APR-2018
DEFINITION  synthetic circular DNA.
ACCESSION   .
VERSION     .
KEYWORDS    .
SOURCE      synthetic DNA construct
  ORGANISM  synthetic DNA construct
REFERENCE   1 (bases 1 to 6746)
  AUTHORS   HMS Neurobiology
  TITLE     Direct Submission
  JOURNAL   Exported Apr 4, 2018 from SnapGene 4.1.7 http://www.snapgene.com
FEATURES             Location/Qualifiers
     source          1..6746
                     /organism="recombinant plasmid"
                     /mol_type="other DNA"
     misc_feature    complement(167..786)
                     /label=pBR322_origin
     misc_feature    complement(941..1801)
                     /label=Ampicilin
     misc_feature    complement(1843..1871)
                     /label=Ampr promoter
     misc_feature    2458..2645
                     /label=ITR
     misc_feature    2649..3585
                     /label=CAG (CBA)
     CDS             3595..3696
                     /codon_start=1
                     /label=iGlucose N-terminal leader
                     /translation="MRGSHHHHHHGMASMTGGQQMGRDLYDDDDKDRW"
     misc_feature    3607..3627
                     /label=His6Gly
                     /note="His6Gly"
     misc_feature    3628..3657
                     /label=T7 gene10 leader
                     /note="T7 gene10 leader"
     misc_feature    3661..3687
                     /label=Xpress epitope
                     /note="Xpress epitope"
     CDS             3697..4677
                     /codon_start=1
                     /label=TtGBP 1- 326
                     /note="TtGBP 1- 326"
                     /translation="GSKLEIFSWWAGDEGPALEALIRLYKQKYPGVEVINATVTGGAGV
                     NARAVLKTRMLGGDPPDTFQVAAGMELIGTWVVANRMEDLSALFRQEGWLQAFPKGLID
                     LISYKGGIWSVPVNIHRSNVMWYLPAKLKEWGVNPPRTWDEFLATCQTLKQKGLEAPLA
                     LGENWTQQHLWESVALAVLGPDDWNNLWNGKLKFTDPKAVRAWEVFGRVLDCANKDAAG
                     LSWQQAVDRVVQGKAAFNVMGDWAAGYMTTTLKLKPGTDFAWAPSPGTQGVFMMLSDSF
                     GLPKGAKNRQNAINWLRLVGSKEGQDTFNPLKGSIAARLDSDPSKY"
     misc_feature    3697..3735
                     /label=s.Synth.42.1
                     /note="s.Synth.42.1"
     CDS             4687..5421
                     /codon_start=1
                     /label=cpmT-Sapphire
                     /note="cpmT-Sapphire"
                     /translation="FTAHNVYIMADKQKNGIKANFKIRHNIEDGGVQLADHYQQNTPIG
                     DGPVLLPDNHYLSIQSKLSKDPNEKRDHMVLLEFVTAAGITHGMDELYKGGTGGSMVSK
                     GEELFTGVVPILVELDGDVNGHKFSVSGEGEGDATYGKLTLKFICTTGKLPVPWPTLVT
                     TFSYGVMVFARYPDHMKQHDFFKSAMPEGYVQERTIFFKDDGNYKTRAEVKFEGDTLVN
                     RIELKGIDFKEDGNILGHKLEYN"
     misc_feature    5428..5634
                     /label=TtGBP 326-392
                     /note="TtGBP 326-392"
     misc_feature    5650..6237
                     /label=WPRE
     misc_feature    complement(6276..6395)
                     /label=SV40_PA_terminator
     misc_feature    complement(6503..6692)
                     /label=ITR
ORIGIN
        1 cttccgcttc ctcgctcact gactcgctgc gctcggtcgt tcggctgcgg cgagcggtat
       61 cagctcactc aaaggcggta atacggttat ccacagaatc aggggataac gcaggaaaga
      121 acatgtgagc aaaaggccag caaaaggcca ggaaccgtaa aaaggccgcg ttgctggcgt
      181 ttttccatag gctccgcccc cctgacgagc atcacaaaaa tcgacgctca agtcagaggt
      241 ggcgaaaccc gacaggacta taaagatacc aggcgtttcc ccctggaagc tccctcgtgc
      301 gctctcctgt tccgaccctg ccgcttaccg gatacctgtc cgcctttctc ccttcgggaa
      361 gcgtggcgct ttctcatagc tcacgctgta ggtatctcag ttcggtgtag gtcgttcgct
      421 ccaagctggg ctgtgtgcac gaaccccccg ttcagcccga ccgctgcgcc ttatccggta
      481 actatcgtct tgagtccaac ccggtaagac acgacttatc gccactggca gcagccactg
      541 gtaacaggat tagcagagcg aggtatgtag gcggtgctac agagttcttg aagtggtggc
      601 ctaactacgg ctacactaga agaacagtat ttggtatctg cgctctgctg aagccagtta
      661 ccttcggaaa aagagttggt agctcttgat ccggcaaaca aaccaccgct ggtagcggtg
      721 gtttttttgt ttgcaagcag cagattacgc gcagaaaaaa aggatctcaa gaagatcctt
      781 tgatcttttc tacggggtct gacgctcagt ggaacgaaaa ctcacgttaa gggattttgg
      841 tcatgagatt atcaaaaagg atcttcacct agatcctttt aaattaaaaa tgaagtttta
      901 aatcaatcta aagtatatat gagtaaactt ggtctgacag ttaccaatgc ttaatcagtg
      961 aggcacctat ctcagcgatc tgtctatttc gttcatccat agttgcctga ctccccgtcg
     1021 tgtagataac tacgatacgg gagggcttac catctggccc cagtgctgca atgataccgc
     1081 gagacccacg ctcaccggct ccagatttat cagcaataaa ccagccagcc ggaagggccg
     1141 agcgcagaag tggtcctgca actttatccg cctccatcca gtctattaat tgttgccggg
     1201 aagctagagt aagtagttcg ccagttaata gtttgcgcaa cgttgttgcc attgctacag
     1261 gcatcgtggt gtcacgctcg tcgtttggta tggcttcatt cagctccggt tcccaacgat
     1321 caaggcgagt tacatgatcc cccatgttgt gcaaaaaagc ggttagctcc ttcggtcctc
     1381 cgatcgttgt cagaagtaag ttggccgcag tgttatcact catggttatg gcagcactgc
     1441 ataattctct tactgtcatg ccatccgtaa gatgcttttc tgtgactggt gagtactcaa
     1501 ccaagtcatt ctgagaatag tgtatgcggc gaccgagttg ctcttgcccg gcgtcaatac
     1561 gggataatac cgcgccacat agcagaactt taaaagtgct catcattgga aaacgttctt
     1621 cggggcgaaa actctcaagg atcttaccgc tgttgagatc cagttcgatg taacccactc
     1681 gtgcacccaa ctgatcttca gcatctttta ctttcaccag cgtttctggg tgagcaaaaa
     1741 caggaaggca aaatgccgca aaaaagggaa taagggcgac acggaaatgt tgaatactca
     1801 tactcttcct ttttcaatat tattgaagca tttatcaggg ttattgtctc atgagcggat
     1861 acatatttga atgtatttag aaaaataaac aaataggggt tccgcgcaca tttccccgaa
     1921 aagtgccacc taaattgtaa gcgttaatat tttgttaaaa ttcgcgttaa atttttgtta
     1981 aatcagctca ttttttaacc aataggccga aatcggcaaa atcccttata aatcaaaaga
     2041 atagaccgag atagggttga gtgttgttcc agtttggaac aagagtccac tattaaagaa
     2101 cgtggactcc aacgtcaaag gnnnnnnnnn nnnnnnnnnn nnnnnnnnnn nnnnnnnnnn
     2161 nnnnnnnnnn tnnnnnnnnn nnnnnnnnnn nnnnnnnnnn nnnnnnnnnn nnnnnnnnnn
     2221 nnnnnnnnnn nnnnnnnnnn nnnnnnnnnn nnnnnnnnnn nngnnnnnnn nnnnnnnnnn
     2281 nnnnnnnnnn nnnnnnnnnn nnnnnnnnnn nnnnnnnnnn nnnnnnnnnn nnnnnnnnnn
     2341 nnnnnnnnnn nnnnnnnnnn nnnnnnnnnn nnnnnnnnnn nnnnnnnccc attcgccatt
     2401 caggctgcgc aactgttggg aagggcgatc ggtgcgggcc tcttcgctat tacgccagct
     2461 gcgcgctcgc tcgctcactg aggccgcccg ggcaaagccc gggcgtcggg cgacctttgg
     2521 tcgcccggcc tcagtgagcg agcgagcgcg cagagaggga gtggccaact ccatcactag
     2581 gggttccttg tagttaatga ttaacccgcc atgctactta tctacgtagc catgctctag
     2641 gaagagtacc attgacgtca ataatgacgt atgttcccat agtaacgcca atagggactt
     2701 tccattgacg tcaatgggtg gagtatttac ggtaaactgc ccacttggca gtacatcaag
     2761 tgtatcatat gccaagtacg ccccctattg acgtcaatga cggtaaatgg cccgcctggc
     2821 attatgccca gtacatgacc ttatgggact ttcctacttg gcagtacatc tacgtattag
     2881 tcatcgctat taccatggtc gaggtgagcc ccacgttctg cttcactctc cccatctccc
     2941 ccccctcccc acccccaatt ttgtatttat ttatttttta attattttgt gcagcgatgg
     3001 gggcgggggg gggggggggg cgcgcgccag gcggggcggg gcggggcgag gggcggggcg
     3061 gggcgaggcg gagaggtgcg gcggcagcca atcagagcgg cgcgctccga aagtttcctt
     3121 ttatggcgag gcggcggcgg cggcggccct ataaaaagcg aagcgcgcgg cgggcgggag
     3181 tcgctgcgac gctgccttcg ccccgtgccc cgctccgccg ccgcctcgcg ccgcccgccc
     3241 cggctctgac tgaccgcgtt actcccacag gtgagcgggc gggacggccc ttctcctccg
     3301 ggctgtaatt agcgcttggt ttaatgacgg cttgtttctt ttctgtggct gcgtgaaagc
     3361 cttgaggggc tccgggaggg ccctttgtgc ggggggagcg gctcggggct gtccgcgggg
     3421 ggacggctgc cttcgggggg gacggggcag ggcggggttc ggcttctggc gtgtgaccgg
     3481 cggctctaga gcctctgcta accatgttca tgccttcttc tttttcctac agctcctggg
     3541 caacgtgctg gttattgtgc tgtctcatca ttttggcaaa gaattggtac caccatgcgg
     3601 ggttctcatc atcatcatca tcatggtatg gctagcatga ctggtggaca gcaaatgggt
     3661 cgggatctgt acgacgatga cgataaggac cgatggggat ccaaactgga aatttttagc
     3721 tggtgggccg gcgatgaagg cccggccctg gaagccctga ttcgcctgta taaacagaaa
     3781 tatccgggcg tggaggtgat taacgccacc gtgaccggcg gcgccggcgt gaacgcccgc
     3841 gccgtgctga aaacccgcat gctgggcggc gatccgccgg atacctttca ggtggcagcc
     3901 ggcatggaac tgattggcac ctgggtggtg gccaaccgca tggaagacct gagcgccctg
     3961 tttcgccagg aaggctggct gcaagccttt ccgaaaggcc tgattgatct gattagctat
     4021 aaaggcggca tttggagcgt gccggtgaac attcatcgca gcaacgtgat gtggtatctg
     4081 ccggccaaac tgaaagaatg gggcgtgaac ccgccgcgca cctgggatga atttctggcc
     4141 acctgccaga ccctgaaaca gaaaggcctg gaagccccgc tggccctggg cgaaaactgg
     4201 acccagcagc atctgtggga aagcgtggcc ctggctgtgc tgggcccgga tgattggaac
     4261 aacctgtgga acggcaaact gaaatttacc gatccgaaag ccgtgcgcgc ctgggaagtg
     4321 tttggccgcg tgctggattg cgccaacaaa gatgccgccg gcctgagctg gcagcaggcc
     4381 gtggatcgcg tggtgcaggg caaagccgcc tttaacgtga tgggcgattg ggccgccggc
     4441 tatatgacca ccaccctgaa actgaaaccg ggcaccgatt ttgcctgggc cccgagcccg
     4501 ggcacccagg gcgtgtttat gatgctgagc gatagctttg gcctgccgaa aggcgccaaa
     4561 aaccgccaga acgccattaa ctggctgcgc ctggtgggca gcaaagaagg ccaggatacc
     4621 tttaacccgc tgaaaggcag cattgccgcc cgcctggatt ctgatccgag taaatatccc
     4681 gattctttca ctgctcacaa cgtgtatatc atggctgaca aacagaagaa cggtatcaag
     4741 gccaacttca agatccgcca caacatcgaa gacggcggcg ttcagctggc tgatcactac
     4801 cagcagaaca ccccaatcgg cgacggccct gttctgctgc ctgacaacca ctacttaagc
     4861 atccagtcta aactgtccaa agacccaaac gagaagcgcg accacatggt tctgctggaa
     4921 tttgttaccg ccgctggcat cacccacggc atggacgaac tgtacaaggg cggcaccggg
     4981 ggatctatgg tttccaaagg cgaggaactg ttcactggtg ttgttcctat cctggttgaa
     5041 ctggacggcg acgttaacgg ccacaaattc agcgttagcg gggaaggcga aggagacgct
     5101 acctacggca agctgactct gaagttcatc tgcaccactg gcaagctgcc tgttccttgg
     5161 cctaccctgg ttactacctt ctcctatggt gttatggttt tcgccagata tcctgaccac
     5221 atgaagcagc acgacttctt caagagcgcc atgcctgagg gctacgttca ggaacgcacc
     5281 atctttttca aggacgacgg caactataag acacgcgctg aggttaagtt cgagggcgac
     5341 actctggtta accgcatcga gctgaagggc atcgacttca aggaggacgg caacatcctg
     5401 ggccataagc ttgaatataa cgagcccaac gcctatggtc agagtgcaat gagagattgg
     5461 cgcagcaaca gaattgtggg cagcctggtg gcaggcgccg tggccccgga aagctttatg
     5521 agccagtttg gcaccgtgat ggaaattttt ctgcaaaccc gcaacccgca ggccgccgcc
     5581 aacgccgccc aggccattgc cgatcaggtg ggcctgggcc gcctgggcca gtaagactag
     5641 tatcgataat caacctctgg attacaaaat ttgtgaaaga ttgactggta ttcttaacta
     5701 tgttgctcct tttacgctat gtggatacgc tgctttaatg cctttgtatc atgctattgc
     5761 ttcccgtatg gctttcattt tctcctcctt gtataaatcc tggttgctgt ctctttatga
     5821 ggagttgtgg cccgttgtca ggcaacgtgg cgtggtgtgc actgtgtttg ctgacgcaac
     5881 ccccactggt tggggcattg ccaccacctg tcagctcctt tccgggactt tcgctttccc
     5941 cctccctatt gccacggcgg aactcatcgc cgcctgcctt gcccgctgct ggacaggggc
     6001 tcggctgttg ggcactgaca attccgtggt gttgtcgggg aaatcatcgt cctttccttg
     6061 gctgctcgcc tgtgttgcca cctggattct gcgcgggacg tccttctgct acgtcccttc
     6121 ggccctcaat ccagcggacc ttccttcccg cggcctgctg ccggctctgc ggcctcttcc
     6181 gcgtcttcgc cttcgccctc agacgagtcg gatctccctt tgggccgcct ccccgcatcg
     6241 ataccgtcga cccgggcggc cgcttcgagc agacatgata agatacattg atgagtttgg
     6301 acaaaccaca actagaatgc agtgaaaaaa atgctttatt tgtgaaattt gtgatgctat
     6361 tgctttattt gtaaccatta taagctgcaa taaacaagtt aacaacaaca attgcattca
     6421 ttttatgttt caggttcagg gggagatgtg ggaggttttt taaagcaagt aaaacctcta
     6481 caaatgtggt aaaatcgata aggatcttcc tagagcatgg ctacgtagat aagtagcatg
     6541 gcgggttaat cattaactac aaggaacccc tagtgatgga gttggccact ccctctctgc
     6601 gcgctcgctc gctcactgag gccgggcgac caaaggtcgc ccgacgcccg ggctttgccc
     6661 gggcggcctc agtgagcgag cgagcgcgca gctgcattaa tgaatcggcc aacgcgcggg
     6721 gagaggcggt ttgcgtattg ggcgct
//
