Features (pLannotate 1.2.2; 20 found; start..end, strand, type, name):
    182..770     -  rep_origin     ori: high-copy-number ColE1/pMB1/pBR322/pUC origin of replication
    941..1801    -  CDS            AmpR: β-lactamase; bla; confers resistance to ampicillin, carbenicillin, and related antibiotics
   1802..1906    -  promoter       AmpR promoter: bla
   1959..2387    -  rep_origin     f1 ori (sequence partly withheld): f1 bacteriophage origin of replication; arrow indicates direction of (+) strand synthesis
   2392..2461    -  CDS            lacZα (fragment): LacZα fragment of β-galactosidase; lacZ fragment
   2456..2588    -  repeat_region  AAV2 ITR (fragment): inverted terminal repeat of adeno-associated virus serotype 2 inverted
   2649..2897    +  enhancer       CMV enhancer (fragment): human cytomegalovirus immediate early enhancer
   2899..3176    +  promoter       chicken β-actin promoter: No description available
   3177..3312    +  intron         hybrid intron (fragment): hybrid between chicken β-actin (CBA) and minute virus of mice (MMV) introns (Gray et al., 2011)
   3401..3531    +  intron         chimeric intron (fragment): chimera between introns from chicken β-actin and rabbit β-globin
   3529..3591    +  CDS            HBB (fragment): HBB_LEPEU - Experimental evidence at protein level: Swiss-Prot protein existence level 1. Involved in oxygen transport from the lung to the various peripheral tissues. From Lepus europaeus (European hare).
   3606..3626    +  CDS            capTEV™ (fragment): composite tag for in vivo biotinylation, TEV protease cleavage, and 6xHis tagging
   3627..3659    +  CDS            T7 tag (gene 10 leader): leader peptide from bacteriophage T7 gene 10 promotes efficient translation in E. coli
   3663..3686    +  CDS            Xpress™ tag: Xpress™ epitope tag, including an enterokinase recognition and cleavage site
   4698..5420    +  CDS            cEGFP: cEGFP is a basic (constitutively fluorescent) green fluorescent protein published in 2008, derived from Aequorea victoria.
   5647..6235    +  misc_feature   WPRE: woodchuck hepatitis virus posttranscriptional regulatory element
   6278..6399    -  polyA_signal   SV40 poly(A) signal: SV40 polyadenylation signal
   6422..6490    -  CDS            large T antigen (fragment): large T antigen from SV40 (simian virus 40)
   6561..6694    +  repeat_region  AAV2 ITR: inverted terminal repeat of adeno-associated virus serotype 2 inverted
   6688..6744    -  CDS            lacI (fragment): lac repressor; lacI; The lac repressor binds to the lac operator to inhibit transcription in E. coli. This inhibition can be relieved by adding lactose or isopropyl-β-D-thiogalactopyranoside (IPTG).
>Addgene plasmid #127952 | pAAV-CAG-iGlucoSnFR-TS | addgene full sequence | sequence record 248792 | Addgene NGS Result
CTTCCGCTTCCTCGCTCACTGACTCGCTGCGCTCGGTCGTTCGGCTGCGGCGAGCGGTATCAGCTCACTC
AAAGGCGGTAATACGGTTATCCACAGAATCAGGGGATAACGCAGGAAAGAACATGTGAGCAAAAGGCCAG
CAAAAGGCCAGGAACCGTAAAAAGGCCGCGTTGCTGGCGTTTTTCCATAGGCTCCGCCCCCCTGACGAGC
ATCACAAAAATCGACGCTCAAGTCAGAGGTGGCGAAACCCGACAGGACTATAAAGATACCAGGCGTTTCC
CCCTGGAAGCTCCCTCGTGCGCTCTCCTGTTCCGACCCTGCCGCTTACCGGATACCTGTCCGCCTTTCTC
CCTTCGGGAAGCGTGGCGCTTTCTCATAGCTCACGCTGTAGGTATCTCAGTTCGGTGTAGGTCGTTCGCT
CCAAGCTGGGCTGTGTGCACGAACCCCCCGTTCAGCCCGACCGCTGCGCCTTATCCGGTAACTATCGTCT
TGAGTCCAACCCGGTAAGACACGACTTATCGCCACTGGCAGCAGCCACTGGTAACAGGATTAGCAGAGCG
AGGTATGTAGGCGGTGCTACAGAGTTCTTGAAGTGGTGGCCTAACTACGGCTACACTAGAAGAACAGTAT
TTGGTATCTGCGCTCTGCTGAAGCCAGTTACCTTCGGAAAAAGAGTTGGTAGCTCTTGATCCGGCAAACA
AACCACCGCTGGTAGCGGTGGTTTTTTTGTTTGCAAGCAGCAGATTACGCGCAGAAAAAAAGGATCTCAA
GAAGATCCTTTGATCTTTTCTACGGGGTCTGACGCTCAGTGGAACGAAAACTCACGTTAAGGGATTTTGG
TCATGAGATTATCAAAAAGGATCTTCACCTAGATCCTTTTAAATTAAAAATGAAGTTTTAAATCAATCTA
AAGTATATATGAGTAAACTTGGTCTGACAGTTACCAATGCTTAATCAGTGAGGCACCTATCTCAGCGATC
TGTCTATTTCGTTCATCCATAGTTGCCTGACTCCCCGTCGTGTAGATAACTACGATACGGGAGGGCTTAC
CATCTGGCCCCAGTGCTGCAATGATACCGCGAGACCCACGCTCACCGGCTCCAGATTTATCAGCAATAAA
CCAGCCAGCCGGAAGGGCCGAGCGCAGAAGTGGTCCTGCAACTTTATCCGCCTCCATCCAGTCTATTAAT
TGTTGCCGGGAAGCTAGAGTAAGTAGTTCGCCAGTTAATAGTTTGCGCAACGTTGTTGCCATTGCTACAG
GCATCGTGGTGTCACGCTCGTCGTTTGGTATGGCTTCATTCAGCTCCGGTTCCCAACGATCAAGGCGAGT
TACATGATCCCCCATGTTGTGCAAAAAAGCGGTTAGCTCCTTCGGTCCTCCGATCGTTGTCAGAAGTAAG
TTGGCCGCAGTGTTATCACTCATGGTTATGGCAGCACTGCATAATTCTCTTACTGTCATGCCATCCGTAA
GATGCTTTTCTGTGACTGGTGAGTACTCAACCAAGTCATTCTGAGAATAGTGTATGCGGCGACCGAGTTG
CTCTTGCCCGGCGTCAATACGGGATAATACCGCGCCACATAGCAGAACTTTAAAAGTGCTCATCATTGGA
AAACGTTCTTCGGGGCGAAAACTCTCAAGGATCTTACCGCTGTTGAGATCCAGTTCGATGTAACCCACTC
GTGCACCCAACTGATCTTCAGCATCTTTTACTTTCACCAGCGTTTCTGGGTGAGCAAAAACAGGAAGGCA
AAATGCCGCAAAAAAGGGAATAAGGGCGACACGGAAATGTTGAATACTCATACTCTTCCTTTTTCAATAT
TATTGAAGCATTTATCAGGGTTATTGTCTCATGAGCGGATACATATTTGAATGTATTTAGAAAAATAAAC
AAATAGGGGTTCCGCGCACATTTCCCCGAAAAGTGCCACCTAAATTGTAAGCGTTAATATTTTGTTAAAA
TTCGCGTTAAATTTTTGTTAAATCAGCTCATTTTTTAACCAATAGGCCGAAATCGGCAAAATCCCTTATA
AATCAAAAGAATAGACCGAGATAGGGTTGAGTGTTGTTCCAGTTTGGAACAAGAGTCCACTATTAAAGAA
CGTGGACTCCAACGTCAAAGG
[49 nt withheld, positions 2122-2170]
T
[91 nt withheld, positions 2172-2262]
G
[124 nt withheld, positions 2264-2387]
CCCATTCGCCATTCAGGCTGCGCAACTGTTGGGAAGGGCGATCGGTGCGGGCCTCTTCGCTATTACGCCA
GCTGCGCGCTCGCTCGCTCACTGAGGCCGCCCGGGCAAAGCCCGGGCGTCGGGCGACCTTTGGTCGCCCG
GCCTCAGTGAGCGAGCGAGCGCGCAGAGAGGGAGTGGCCAACTCCATCACTAGGGGTTCCTTGTAGTTAA
TGATTAACCCGCCATGCTACTTATCTACGTAGCCATGCTCTAGGAAGAGTACCATTGACGTCAATAATGA
CGTATGTTCCCATAGTAACGCCAATAGGGACTTTCCATTGACGTCAATGGGTGGAGTATTTACGGTAAAC
TGCCCACTTGGCAGTACATCAAGTGTATCATATGCCAAGTACGCCCCCTATTGACGTCAATGACGGTAAA
TGGCCCGCCTGGCATTATGCCCAGTACATGACCTTATGGGACTTTCCTACTTGGCAGTACATCTACGTAT
TAGTCATCGCTATTACCATGGTCGAGGTGAGCCCCACGTTCTGCTTCACTCTCCCCATCTCCCCCCCCTC
CCCACCCCCAATTTTGTATTTATTTATTTTTTAATTATTTTGTGCAGCGATGGGGGCGGGGGGGGGGGGG
GGGCGCGCGCCAGGCGGGGCGGGGCGGGGCGAGGGGCGGGGCGGGGCGAGGCGGAGAGGTGCGGCGGCAG
CCAATCAGAGCGGCGCGCTCCGAAAGTTTCCTTTTATGGCGAGGCGGCGGCGGCGGCGGCCCTATAAAAA
GCGAAGCGCGCGGCGGGCGGGAGTCGCTGCGCGCTGCCTTCGCCCCGTGCCCCGCTCCGCCGCCGCCTCG
CGCCGCCCGCCCCGGCTCTGACTGACCGCGTTACTCCCACAGGTGAGCGGGCGGGACGGCCCTTCTCCTC
CGGGCTGTAATTAGCGCTTGGTTTAATGACGGCTTGTTTCTTTTCTGTGGCTGCGTGAAAGCCTTGAGGG
GCTCCGGGAGGGCCCTTTGTGCGGGGGGAGCGGCTCGGGGCTGTCCGCGGGGGGACGGCTGCCTTCGGGG
GGGACGGGGCAGGGCGGGGTTCGGCTTCTGGCGTGTGACCGGCGGCTCTAGAGCCTCTGCTAACCATGTT
CATGCCTTCTTCTTTTTCCTACAGCTCCTGGGCAACGTGCTGGTTATTGTGCTGTCTCATCATTTTGGCA
AAGAATTGGTACCACCATGCGGGGTTCTCATCATCATCATCATCATGGTATGGCTAGCATGACTGGTGGA
CAGCAAATGGGTCGGGATCTGTACGACGATGACGATAAGGACCGATGGGGATCCAAACTGGAAATTTTTA
GCTGGTGGGCCGGCGATGAAGGCCCGGCCCTGGAAGCCCTGATTCGCCTGTATAAACAGAAATATCCGGG
CGTGGAGGTGATTAACGCCACCGTGACCGGCGGCGCCGGCGTGAACGCCCGCGCCGTGCTGAAAACCCGC
ATGCTGGGCGGCGATCCGCCGGATACCTTTCAGGTGGCAGCCGGCATGGAACTGATTGGCACCTGGGTGG
TGGCCAACCGCATGGAAGACCTGAGCGCCCTGTTTCGCCAGGAAGGCTGGCTGCAAGCCTTTCCGAAAGG
CCTGATTGATCTGATTAGCTATAAAGGCGGCATTTGGAGCGTGCCGGTGAACATTCATCGCAGCAACGTG
ATGTGGTATCTGCCGGCCAAACTGAAAGAATGGGGCGTGAACCCGCCGCGCACCTGGGATGAATTTCTGG
CCACCTGCCAGACCCTGAAACAGAAAGGCCTGGAAGCCCCGCTGGCCCTGGGCGAAAACTGGACCCAGCA
GCATCTGTGGGAAAGCGTGGCCCTGGCTGTGCTGGGCCCGGATGATTGGAACAACCTGTGGAACGGCAAA
CTGAAATTTACCGATCCGAAAGCCGTGCGCGCCTGGGAAGTGTTTGGCCGCGTGCTGGATTGCGCCAACA
AAGATGCCGCCGGCCTGAGCTGGCAGCAGGCCGTGGATCGCGTGGTGCAGGGCAAAGCCGCCTTTAACGT
GATGGGCGATTGGGCCGCCGGCTATATGACCACCACCCTGAAACTGAAACCGGGCACCGATTTTGCCTGG
GCCCCGAGCCCGGGCACCCAGGGCGTGTTTATGATGCTGAGCGATAGCTTTGGCCTGCCGAAAGGCGCCA
AAAACCGCCAGAACGCCATTAACTGGCTGCGCCTGGTGGGCAGCAAAGAAGGCCAGGATACCTTTAACCC
GCTGAAAGGCAGCATTGCCGCCCGCCTGGATTCTGATCCGAGTAAATATCCCGATTCTTTCACTGCTCAC
AACGTGTATATCATGGCTGACAAACAGAAGAACGGTATCAAGGCCAACTTCAAGATCCGCCACAACATCG
AAGACGGCGGCGTTCAGCTGGCTGATCACTACCAGCAGAACACCCCAATCGGCGACGGCCCTGTTCTGCT
GCCTGACAACCACTACTTAAGCATCCAGTCTAAACTGTCCAAAGACCCAAACGAGAAGCGCGACCACATG
GTTCTGCTGGAATTTGTTACCGCCGCTGGCATCACCCACGGCATGGACGAACTGTACAAGGGCGGCACCG
GGGGATCTATGGTTTCCAAAGGCGAGGAACTGTTCACTGGTGTTGTTCCTATCCTGGTTGAACTGGACGG
CGACGTTAACGGCCACAAATTCAGCGTTAGCGGGGAAGGCGAAGGAGACGCTACCTACGGCAAGCTGACT
CTGAAGTTCATCTGCACCACTGGCAAGCTGCCTGTTCCTTGGCCTACCCTGGTTACTACCTTCTCCTATG
GTGTTATGGTTTTCGCCAGATATCCTGACCACATGAAGCAGCACGACTTCTTCAAGAGCGCCATGCCTGA
GGGCTACGTTCAGGAACGCACCATCTTTTTCAAGGACGACGGCAACTATAAGACACGCGCTGAGGTTAAG
TTCGAGGGCGACACTCTGGTTAACCGCATCGAGCTGAAGGGCATCGACTTCAAGGAGGACGGCAACATCC
TGGGCCATAAGCTTGAATATAACGAGCCCAACGCCTATGGTCAGAGTGCAATGAGAGATTGGCGCAGCAA
CAGAATTGTGGGCAGCCTGGTGGCAGGCGCCGTGGCCCCGGAAAGCTTTATGAGCCAGTTTGGCACCGTG
ATGGAAATTTTTCTGCAAACCCGCAACCCGCAGGCCGCCGCCAACGCCGCCCAGGCCATTGCCGATCAGG
TGGGCCTGGGCCGCCTGGGCCAGTAAGACTAGTATCGATAATCAACCTCTGGATTACAAAATTTGTGAAA
GATTGACTGGTATTCTTAACTATGTTGCTCCTTTTACGCTATGTGGATACGCTGCTTTAATGCCTTTGTA
TCATGCTATTGCTTCCCGTATGGCTTTCATTTTCTCCTCCTTGTATAAATCCTGGTTGCTGTCTCTTTAT
GAGGAGTTGTGGCCCGTTGTCAGGCAACGTGGCGTGGTGTGCACTGTGTTTGCTGACGCAACCCCCACTG
GTTGGGGCATTGCCACCACCTGTCAGCTCCTTTCCGGGACTTTCGCTTTCCCCCTCCCTATTGCCACGGC
GGAACTCATCGCCGCCTGCCTTGCCCGCTGCTGGACAGGGGCTCGGCTGTTGGGCACTGACAATTCCGTG
GTGTTGTCGGGGAAATCATCGTCCTTTCCTTGGCTGCTCGCCTGTGTTGCCACCTGGATTCTGCGCGGGA
CGTCCTTCTGCTACGTCCCTTCGGCCCTCAATCCAGCGGACCTTCCTTCCCGCGGCCTGCTGCCGGCTCT
GCGGCCTCTTCCGCGTCTTCGCCTTCGCCCTCAGACGAGTCGGATCTCCCTTTGGGCCGCCTCCCCGCAT
CGATACCGTCGACCCGGGCGGCCGCTTCGAGCAGACATGATAAGATACATTGATGAGTTTGGACAAACCA
CAACTAGAATGCAGTGAAAAAAATGCTTTATTTGTGAAATTTGTGATGCTATTGCTTTATTTGTAACCAT
TATAAGCTGCAATAAACAAGTTAACAACAACAATTGCATTCATTTTATGTTTCAGGTTCAGGGGGAGATG
TGGGAGGTTTTTTAAAGCAAGTAAAACCTCTACAAATGTGGTAAAATCGATAAGGATCTTCCTAGAGCAT
GGCTACGTAGATAAGTAGCATGGCGGGTTAATCATTAACTACAAGGAACCCCTAGTGATGGAGTTGGCCA
CTCCCTCTCTGCGCGCTCGCTCGCTCACTGAGGCCGGGCGACCAAAGGTCGCCCGACGCCCGGGCTTTGC
CCGGGCGGCCTCAGTGAGCGAGCGAGCGCGCAGCTGCATTAATGAATCGGCCAACGCGCGGGGAGAGGCG
GTTTGCGTATTGGGCGCT
